Addgene plasmid #223918: HCT41_rAAV-eHGT_1183m-minBglobin-SYFP2-WPRE3-BGHpA
Purpose: Direct-expressing SYFP2 AAV virus
Depositing lab: Tanya Daigle & Allen Institute for Brain Science. Depositing organization: Allen Institute. Publication: Enhancer AAVs for targeting spinal motor neurons and descending motor pathways in rodents and macaque. Kussick E, Johansen N, Taskin N, Chowdhury A, Quinlan MA, Fraser A, Clark AG, Wynalda B, Martinez R, Groce EL, Reding M, Liang E, Shulga L, Huang C, Casper T, Clark M, Ho W, Gao Y, van Velthoven CTJ, Sobieski C, Ferrer R, Berg MR, Curtis BC, English C, Day JC, Fortuna MG, Donadio N, Newman D, Yao S, Chakka AB, Goldy J, Torkelson A, Guzman JB, Chakrabarty R, Nguy B, Guilford N, Pham TH, Wright V, Ronellenfitch K, Naidoo R, Kenney J, Williford A, Ramakrishnan C, Drinnenberg A, Gudsnuk K, Thyagarajan B, Smith KA, Dee N, Deisseroth K, Zeng H, Yao Z, Tasic B, Levi BP, Hodge R, Bakken TE, Lein ES, Ting JT, Daigle TL. Cell Rep. 2025 Jun 24;44(6):115730. doi: 10.1016/j.celrep.2025.115730. Epub 2025 May 21. PubMed 40403722.
Backbone
  Vector backbone: rAAV-minBglobin-SYFP2-WPRE3-BGHpA
  Backbone manufacturer: Allen Institute for Brain Science
  Backbone size w/o insert (bp): 4242
  Vector type: AAV
Growth in bacteria
  Bacterial resistance: Ampicillin, 100 μg/mL
  Growth temperature: 37°C
  Growth strain: NEB Stable
  Copy number: High Copy
Gene/Insert
  Gene/Insert name: SYFP2
  Species: Synthetic
  Insert size (bp): 720
  Mutation: N/A
  Promoter: minBglobin
  Cloning method: Restriction Enzyme; 5′ cloning site MluI (unknown if destroyed); 3′ cloning site SacI (unknown if destroyed)
  Sequencing primers: 5′ CCATGAAATGCAGAGGTTACC; 3′ CGTGAACATTTACCATGCCTC
Terms and licenses: Academic/Nonprofit Terms; Industry Terms: Not Available to Industry
How to cite: HCT41_rAAV-eHGT_1183m-minBglobin-SYFP2-WPRE3-BGHpA was a gift from Tanya Daigle & Allen Institute for Brain Science (Addgene plasmid # 223918 ; http://n2t.net/addgene:223918 ; RRID:Addgene_223918)
