[The description below was written by a language model from this plasmid's Addgene catalogue record and pLannotate feature annotations shown in this document.]
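Description:
HCT41_rAAV-eHGT_1183m-minBglobin-SYFP2-WPRE3-BGHpA is a recombinant AAV transfer plasmid of about 5.1 kb, built on the Allen Institute rAAV-minBglobin-SYFP2-WPRE3-BGHpA backbone. It is maintained in bacteria as a high-copy plasmid through a ColE1/pUC-type origin and selected with ampicillin via the β-lactamase gene and its own promoter. An f1 phage origin and small remnants of pBR322 bom and rop sequences are also present in the backbone. The expression cassette is flanked by AAV2 inverted terminal repeats, which direct replication and packaging of the intervening DNA into AAV particles. The annotation detects the downstream ITR in full but only short fragments of the upstream one, which may reflect the difficulty of reading and annotating these structured repeats.

Between the ITRs, the name indicates an enhancer element, eHGT_1183m, placed upstream of a minimal β-globin promoter. Neither is annotated in the feature table, but roughly 1 kb of unannotated sequence precedes the reporter, which is where they would lie. A minimal promoter has little activity on its own, so in this design the enhancer determines the strength and cell-type pattern of expression. The cassette directly drives SYFP2, a fast-maturing monomeric yellow fluorescent protein derived from Aequorea victoria. This is followed by WPRE3, a shortened woodchuck hepatitis virus posttranscriptional element (seen as two WPRE fragments) that boosts transcript expression while saving packaging space, and by the bovine growth hormone polyadenylation signal.

The construct is used to make AAV that expresses SYFP2 directly, with no recombinase dependence, so that fluorescence reports enhancer activity. It comes from work on enhancer AAVs for targeting spinal motor neurons and descending motor pathways in rodents and macaque. The record does not state the specific cell population labelled by this enhancer.
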