Features (pLannotate 1.2.2; 14 found; start..end, strand, type, name):
     12..39      +  repeat_region  AAV2 ITR (fragment): inverted terminal repeat of adeno-associated virus serotype 2 inverted
     68..95      +  repeat_region  AAV2 ITR (fragment): inverted terminal repeat of adeno-associated virus serotype 2 inverted
   1102..1818    +  CDS            SYFP2: SYFP2 is a basic (constitutively fluorescent) yellow fluorescent protein published in 2006, derived from Aequorea victoria. It is reported to be a very rapidly-maturing monomer with moderate acid sensitivity.
   1858..2015    +  misc_feature   WPRE (fragment): woodchuck hepatitis virus posttranscriptional regulatory element
   2021..2101    +  misc_feature   WPRE (fragment): woodchuck hepatitis virus posttranscriptional regulatory element
   2118..2229    +  polyA_signal   bGH poly(A) signal: bovine growth hormone polyadenylation signal
   2347..2487    +  repeat_region  AAV2 ITR: inverted terminal repeat of adeno-associated virus serotype 2 inverted
   2492..2543    -  misc_feature   bom (fragment): basis of mobility region from pBR322
   2562..3017    +  rep_origin     f1 ori (sequence partly withheld): f1 bacteriophage origin of replication; arrow indicates direction of (+) strand synthesis
   3018..3067    -  misc_feature   bom (fragment): basis of mobility region from pBR322
   3169..3204    -  CDS            rop (fragment): Rop protein, which maintains plasmids at low copy number; rop
   3299..3403    +  promoter       AmpR promoter: bla
   3404..4264    +  CDS            AmpR: β-lactamase; bla; confers resistance to ampicillin, carbenicillin, and related antibiotics
   4435..5023    +  rep_origin     ori: high-copy-number ColE1/pMB1/pBR322/pUC origin of replication
>Addgene plasmid #223918 | HCT41_rAAV-eHGT_1183m-minBglobin-SYFP2-WPRE3-BGHpA | addgene full sequence | sequence record 445279 | Addgene NGS Result
CCTGCAGGCAGCTGCGCGCTCGCTCGCTCACTGAGGCCGCCCGGGCGTCGGGCGACCTTTGGTCGCCCGG
CCTCAGTGAGCGAGCGAGCGCGCAGAGAGGGAGTGGCCAACTCCATCACTAGGGGTTCCTGCGGCCGCAC
GCGTCCATGAAATGCAGAGGTTACCATCTGTGGGCGAGAGGAAGGAGAACTGAGAGACTGGGAAGAGTCT
TAGTCCACTGAGAAGGGAAATTAGTAGACGTCAGTCTCTCCTAGTTGCGTACTGGGTGATGCAAGACTGT
TCTAAGAATGCAGATGCAGATATCCCTTGGGTGGGTAGGAGAGGAGATGAATCCAGGATGTTTTAGAAAT
TCAGAAAAACTAAACAAAGCTAGGAATTAGAAACAACTTCAATGCCAGAGTAAGTCAGTACGTGAGTGGT
GTTGACAGCAACAGAAATTGAGATTGGAAGGAGCCAGATCCTTCTTGGGTTGGGCTTCTGAAGTTCTTTT
AGGAATTCCAATTGAGAGAGTCCAAAGGATCTAGCTGGTAAGAGAAAAATGTGTCTGGCAGAGTCCCAGC
TCCAGGCTCTCATTTCAGATGCGTAATTTTATATTTACATATTGAAAAGTTCATTTATTTTGGTGTGTGT
TTTGGGAGCAAGTCCTTGAGCCATGGAGTCAGCACAATGAGGACCTAAAGCAATTACATCACTTGCCAAA
TCCTCCAGTTTCCCTTAGCTCTCAGCTGCTCCCTCACCCACAGTCTCGGCTGATCTAGATCTACGGGCTT
GACGCTGTCAGAGTGTCTAGTCAGTGCAATCAGTATGAAGTCTTGAGTCTGGCTTCTTTTCCTTTACAGA
ATGCATTTGAGAGTTTCCTATGTCATAATATTTATCACTGAATTGCCAAGTCGTAAAACAATTGTAGAGA
TGAACCCTAATCCATTTCTTTTCCCACTGAATGACACTTGGGATGCTCCTAGCTTCTGAGATTTGTGAGA
AGAGGCATGGTAAATGTTCACGGAGCTCGGGCTGGGCATAAAAGTCAGGGCAGAGCCATCTATTGCTTAC
ATTTGCTTCTGGGATCCAGATCTTTCGAAGCTAGCGCTACCGGTCGCCACCATGGTGAGCAAGGGCGAGG
AGCTGTTCACCGGGGTGGTGCCCATCCTGGTCGAGCTGGACGGCGACGTAAACGGCCACAAGTTCAGCGT
GTCCGGCGAGGGCGAGGGCGATGCCACCTACGGCAAGCTGACCCTGAAGCTGATCTGCACCACCGGCAAG
CTGCCCGTGCCCTGGCCCACCCTCGTGACCACCCTGGGCTACGGCGTGCAGTGCTTCGCCCGCTACCCCG
ACCACATGAAGCAGCACGACTTCTTCAAGTCCGCCATGCCCGAAGGCTACGTCCAGGAGCGCACCATCTT
CTTCAAGGACGACGGCAACTACAAGACCCGCGCCGAGGTGAAGTTCGAGGGCGACACCCTGGTGAACCGC
ATCGAGCTGAAGGGCATCGACTTCAAGGAGGACGGCAACATCCTGGGGCACAAGCTGGAGTACAACTACA
ACAGCCACAACGTCTATATCACCGCCGACAAGCAGAAGAACGGCATCAAGGCCAACTTCAAGATCCGCCA
CAACATCGAGGACGGCGGCGTGCAGCTCGCCGACCACTACCAGCAGAACACCCCCATCGGCGACGGCCCC
GTGCTGCTGCCCGACAACCACTACCTGAGCTACCAGTCCAAGCTGAGCAAAGACCCCAACGAGAAGCGCG
ATCACATGGTCCTGCTGGAGTTCGTGACCGCCGCCGGGATCACTCTCGGCATGGACGAGCTGTACAAGTA
AGTCGACGGCGCGCCGCGGCCGCGAATTCGATATCATAATCAACCTCTGGATTACAAAATTTGTGAAAGA
TTGACTGGTATTCTTAACTATGTTGCTCCTTTTACGCTATGTGGATACGCTGCTTTAATGCCTTTGTATC
ATGCTATTGCTTCCCGTATGGCTTTCATTTTCTCCTCCTTGTATAAATCCTGGTTAGTTCTTGCCACGGC
GGAACTCATCGCCGCCTGCCTTGCCCGCTGCTGGACAGGGGCTCGGCTGTTGGGCACTGACAATTCCGTG
GCTCGAGAGATCTTCGACTGTGCCTTCTAGTTGCCAGCCATCTGTTGTTTGCCCCTCCCCCGTGCCTTCC
TTGACCCTGGAAGGTGCCACTCCCACTGTCCTTTCCTAATAAAATGAGGAAATTGCATCGCATTGTCTGA
GTAGGTGTCATTCTATTCTGGGGGGTGGGGTGGGGCAGGACAGCAAGGGGGAGGATTGGGAAGACAATAG
CAGGCATGAGATCTCACGTGCGGACCGAGCGGCCGCAGGAACCCCTAGTGATGGAGTTGGCCACTCCCTC
TCTGCGCGCTCGCTCGCTCACTGAGGCCGGGCGACCAAAGGTCGCCCGACGCCCGGGCTTTGCCCGGGCG
GCCTCAGTGAGCGAGCGAGCGCGCAGCTGCCTGCAGGGGCGCCTGATGCGGTATTTTCTCCTTACGCATC
TGTGCGGTATTTCACACCGCATA
[95 nt withheld, positions 2544-2638]
T
[46 nt withheld, positions 2640-2685]
C
[141 nt withheld, positions 2687-2827]
CCTTTGACGTTGGAGTCCACGTTCTTT
[37 nt withheld, positions 2855-2891]
ACTCTATCTCGGGCTATTCTTTTGATTTATAAGGGATTTTGCCGATTTCGGTCTATTGGTTAAAAAATGA
GCTGATTTAACAAAAATTTAACGCGAATTTTAACAAAATATTAACGTTTACAATTTTATGGTGCACTCTC
AGTACAATCTGCTCTGATGCCGCATAGTTAAGCCAGCCCCGACACCCGCCAACACCCGCTGACGCGCCCT
GACGGGCTTGTCTGCTCCCGGCATCCGCTTACAGACAAGCTGTGACCGTCTCCGGGAGCTGCATGTGTCA
GAGGTTTTCACCGTCATCACCGAAACGCGCGAGACGAAAGGGCCTCGTGATACGCCTATTTTTATAGGTT
AATGTCATGATAATAATGGTTTCTTAGACGTCAGGTGGCACTTTTCGGGGAAATGTGCGCGGAACCCCTA
TTTGTTTATTTTTCTAAATACATTCAAATATGTATCCGCTCATGAGACAATAACCCTGATAAATGCTTCA
ATAATATTGAAAAAGGAAGAGTATGAGTATTCAACATTTCCGTGTCGCCCTTATTCCCTTTTTTGCGGCA
TTTTGCCTTCCTGTTTTTGCTCACCCAGAAACGCTGGTGAAAGTAAAAGATGCTGAAGATCAGTTGGGTG
CACGAGTGGGTTACATCGAACTGGATCTCAACAGCGGTAAGATCCTTGAGAGTTTTCGCCCCGAAGAACG
TTTTCCAATGATGAGCACTTTTAAAGTTCTGCTATGTGGCGCGGTATTATCCCGTATTGACGCCGGGCAA
GAGCAACTCGGTCGCCGCATACACTATTCTCAGAATGACTTGGTTGAGTACTCACCAGTCACAGAAAAGC
ATCTTACGGATGGCATGACAGTAAGAGAATTATGCAGTGCTGCCATAACCATGAGTGATAACACTGCGGC
CAACTTACTTCTGACAACGATCGGAGGACCGAAGGAGCTAACCGCTTTTTTGCACAACATGGGGGATCAT
GTAACTCGCCTTGATCGTTGGGAACCGGAGCTGAATGAAGCCATACCAAACGACGAGCGTGACACCACGA
TGCCTGTAGCAATGGCAACAACGTTGCGCAAACTATTAACTGGCGAACTACTTACTCTAGCTTCCCGGCA
ACAATTAATAGACTGGATGGAGGCGGATAAAGTTGCAGGACCACTTCTGCGCTCGGCCCTTCCGGCTGGC
TGGTTTATTGCTGATAAATCTGGAGCCGGTGAGCGTGGGTCTCGCGGTATCATTGCAGCACTGGGGCCAG
ATGGTAAGCCCTCCCGTATCGTAGTTATCTACACGACGGGGAGTCAGGCAACTATGGATGAACGAAATAG
ACAGATCGCTGAGATAGGTGCCTCACTGATTAAGCATTGGTAACTGTCAGACCAAGTTTACTCATATATA
CTTTAGATTGATTTAAAACTTCATTTTTAATTTAAAAGGATCTAGGTGAAGATCCTTTTTGATAATCTCA
TGACCAAAATCCCTTAACGTGAGTTTTCGTTCCACTGAGCGTCAGACCCCGTAGAAAAGATCAAAGGATC
TTCTTGAGATCCTTTTTTTCTGCGCGTAATCTGCTGCTTGCAAACAAAAAAACCACCGCTACCAGCGGTG
GTTTGTTTGCCGGATCAAGAGCTACCAACTCTTTTTCCGAAGGTAACTGGCTTCAGCAGAGCGCAGATAC
CAAATACTGTTCTTCTAGTGTAGCCGTAGTTAGGCCACCACTTCAAGAACTCTGTAGCACCGCCTACATA
CCTCGCTCTGCTAATCCTGTTACCAGTGGCTGCTGCCAGTGGCGATAAGTCGTGTCTTACCGGGTTGGAC
TCAAGACGATAGTTACCGGATAAGGCGCAGCGGTCGGGCTGAACGGGGGGTTCGTGCACACAGCCCAGCT
TGGAGCGAACGACCTACACCGAACTGAGATACCTACAGCGTGAGCTATGAGAAAGCGCCACGCTTCCCGA
AGGGAGAAAGGCGGACAGGTATCCGGTAAGCGGCAGGGTCGGAACAGGAGAGCGCACGAGGGAGCTTCCA
GGGGGAAACGCCTGGTATCTTTATAGTCCTGTCGGGTTTCGCCACCTCTGACTTGAGCGTCGATTTTTGT
GATGCTCGTCAGGGGGGCGGAGCCTATGGAAAAACGCCAGCAACGCGGCCTTTTTACGGTTCCTGGCCTT
TTGCTGGCCTTTTGCTCACATGT
